Addgene plasmid #27522: pBS ZfHoxb3a
Depositing lab: Victoria Prince. Depositing organization: University of Chicago.
Backbone
  Vector backbone: pBluescript SK-
  Backbone manufacturer: Stratagene
  Backbone size w/o insert (bp): 3000
  Vector type: Riboprobe synthesis
Growth in bacteria
  Bacterial resistance: Ampicillin, 100 μg/mL
  Growth temperature: 37°C
  Growth strain: DH5alpha
  Copy number: High Copy
Gene/Insert
  Gene/Insert name: Hoxb3a
  Species: D. rerio (zebrafish)
  Insert size (bp): 1100
  Entrez Gene: hoxb3a (a.k.a. Z-92, hoxb3, id:ibd3053, wu:fc33f11, zgc:111819)
  Cloning method: Restriction Enzyme; 5′ cloning site EcoRI (unknown if destroyed); 3′ cloning site XbaI (unknown if destroyed)
  Sequencing primers: 5′ T7; 3′ T3
Terms and licenses: Academic/Nonprofit Terms; Industry Terms: Not Available to Industry
How to cite: pBS ZfHoxb3a was a gift from Victoria Prince (Addgene plasmid # 27522 ; http://n2t.net/addgene:27522 ; RRID:Addgene_27522)
