[The description below was written by a language model from this plasmid's Addgene catalogue record.]
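Description:
pBS ZfHoxb3a is a riboprobe-synthesis plasmid built on the pBluescript SK- phagemid backbone (about 3 kb), a small high-copy cloning vector maintained in E. coli under ampicillin selection. It is not an expression vector for eukaryotic cells. Its purpose is to serve as a template for in vitro transcription of labelled RNA.

The insert is an approximately 1.1 kb fragment of the zebrafish (Danio rerio) hoxb3a gene, a member of the Hox family of homeodomain transcription factors involved in anterior-posterior patterning. It was placed into the polylinker by restriction cloning between EcoRI on the 5′ side and XbaI on the 3′ side, and the record does not confirm whether either site remains intact. In pBluescript vectors the multiple cloning site is flanked by opposing T7 and T3 bacteriophage RNA polymerase promoters, consistent with the T7 and T3 sequencing primers listed for the two ends of the insert. After linearising the plasmid on one side of the insert, transcription from the promoter on the other side yields a run-off transcript of defined length, so that either sense or antisense RNA can be produced from the same clone. The record does not state which polymerase gives the antisense strand, nor which part of the hoxb3a transcript (coding region, untranslated region or full-length cDNA) the fragment covers.

The typical use implied by the vector type is generation of antisense probes for whole-mount or section in situ hybridisation to map hoxb3a expression in zebrafish embryos, with the sense transcript available as a negative control. No feature table was supplied, so element positions cannot be described further.
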