>Addgene plasmid #27522 | pBS ZfHoxb3a | addgene partial sequence | sequence record 33921 | 27522 with T3
GCGGCCGCTCTAGACCAAACCTGCTACAGATGAGTCAACTTGGGTGCTTCTTGGATTCTACCCTGAGAAG
GATGGTGTGCAGACAGATCCGTGTATGTCGGATGTGGGTCACAAGGTCCATGGTGCTGGTTCGCTGACAT
CTGTGTGGCACCGTTGTAGTCCATGCTTGCCGACTGGTGGTGTGGTAGGTGATTGAGGCCATACATAGAA
GGCCCAGTGGCAGGCATGGCATCAACATAGTTACCTCCTACATACACAGGGCTACCCTGCATGTTTGGTG
TCCCATAGTTGCCACTGTTACCCTGTAGCCCGTGTGGGTCATAATCCGGTGGTGTGTTTCCATACTTCTG
TTGGGGTGGGCAACCTTTCATTGGGTTCTGATAGGCTGTTGACATGGCGTATGCATTTTGATGGGGTTTG
TTAAAAGATGGTGGAGAGGGAGCATCGTAACTGCCCATTGAGTGCATAGAGTTCATAAAACCAGCTGAGG
ACTGCATTGGAAGAGGTGGACTTCCTGTAGGAGAAGGCCCCCCTGATGATGAACCAATGCCTTTTGACTT
TTGATCTTTCTTGTACTTCATCCGCCTGTTCTGGAACCAAATCTTGATCTGCCGCTCACTGA
